Addgene plasmid #120971: C38m
Purpose: MoClo golden gate assembly CD for sigma38/RpoS (RNA polymerase active at transition from exponential phase to stationary phase). Please see Supplemental Documents for annotated Genbank file.
Depositing lab: Richard Murray. Depositing organization: California Institute of Technology.
Backbone
  Vector backbone: DVA
  Backbone size w/o insert (bp): 2100
  Vector type: Synthetic Biology
Growth in bacteria
  Bacterial resistance: Ampicillin, 100 μg/mL
  Growth temperature: 37°C
  Growth strain: JM109
  Copy number: High Copy
Gene/Insert
  Gene/Insert name: Sigma 38 (RpoS)
  Species: Synthetic
  Insert size (bp): 1001
  Cloning method: Gibson Cloning
  Sequencing primers: 5′ AAATAGGCGTATCACGAGGCA; 3′ TTACCGCCTTTGAGTGAGCTG
Terms and licenses: Academic/Nonprofit Terms; Industry Terms: Not Available to Industry
How to cite: C38m was a gift from Richard Murray (Addgene plasmid # 120971 ; http://n2t.net/addgene:120971 ; RRID:Addgene_120971)
