[The description below was written by a language model from this plasmid's Addgene catalogue record and the feature table of its GenBank file.]
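Description:
C38m is a basic-part plasmid from an extension of the CIDAR MoClo Golden Gate assembly system. It carries the coding sequence for sigma 38 (RpoS), the alternative RNA polymerase sigma factor that directs transcription during the shift from exponential growth to stationary phase. It is built on the small DVA destination vector (about 2.1 kb), and with an insert of roughly 1 kb the full circular construct is 3,101 bp. It is propagated in E. coli from a high-copy ColE1/pUC-type origin and selected through the bla (beta-lactamase) gene, driven by its own AmpR promoter, which confers ampicillin resistance.

The "CD" in the purpose field indicates that the insert occupies the C-to-D position in the MoClo scheme, the slot used for coding sequences, so the part is meant to be joined to separate promoter, ribosome binding site and terminator parts in a one-pot Type IIS assembly. The plasmid has no annotated promoter or RBS for rpoS, so it serves as a storage and donor vector rather than an expression construct. In the held feature table the insert itself is not annotated. It lies in the unlabelled region between a BioBrick prefix and BioBrick suffix, with a putative bacterial transcription terminator upstream that insulates the cloning site. The Golden Gate fusion sites and Type IIS recognition sites are also not annotated there, and the record points to a supplemental file for full annotation. The insert species is listed as synthetic, and it was placed into the backbone by Gibson cloning. Its typical use would be building synthetic gene circuits in which RpoS is expressed under designed control, for example to drive sigma 38-dependent promoters.
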