LOCUS       Exported 3101 bp ds-DNA circular SYN 13-MAY-2021
DEFINITION  MoClo golden gate assembly CD for sigma38/RpoS (RNA polymerase
            active at transition from exponential phase to stationary phase).
            Please see Supplemental Documents for annotated Genbank file..
ACCESSION   .
VERSION     .
KEYWORDS    C38m
SOURCE      synthetic DNA construct
  ORGANISM  synthetic DNA construct
REFERENCE   1 (bases 1 to 3101)
  TITLE     CIDAR MoClo Extension
REFERENCE   2 (bases 1 to 3101)
  AUTHORS   .
  TITLE     Direct Submission
  JOURNAL   Exported May 13, 2021 from SnapGene Server 1.1.58
            http://www.snapgene.com
FEATURES             Location/Qualifiers
     source          1..3101
                     /organism="synthetic DNA construct"
                     /mol_type="other DNA"
     primer_bind     5..23
                     /label=pBRforEco
                     /note="pBR322 vectors, upsteam of EcoRI site, forward
                     primer"
     terminator      27..70
                     /label=bacterial terminator
                     /note="putative bacterial transcription terminator"
     misc_feature    73..94
                     /label=BioBrick prefix
                     /note="BioBrick prefix for parts that do not start with
                     ""ATG"""
     misc_feature    1117..1137
                     /label=BioBrick suffix
                     /note="universal suffix for all parts"
     primer_bind     complement(1143..1160)
                     /label=L4440
                     /note="L4440 vector, forward primer"
     rep_origin      complement(1314..1902)
                     /direction=LEFT
                     /label=ori
                     /note="high-copy-number ColE1/pMB1/pBR322/pUC origin of
                     replication"
     primer_bind     complement(1394..1413)
                     /label=pBR322ori-F
                     /note="pBR322 origin, forward primer"
     CDS             complement(2073..2933)
                     /codon_start=1
                     /gene="bla"
                     /product="beta-lactamase"
                     /label=AmpR
                     /note="confers resistance to ampicillin, carbenicillin, and
                     related antibiotics"
                     /translation="MSIQHFRVALIPFFAAFCLPVFAHPETLVKVKDAEDQLGARVGYI
                     ELDLNSGKILESFRPEERFPMMSTFKVLLCGAVLSRIDAGQEQLGRRIHYSQNDLVEYS
                     PVTEKHLTDGMTVRELCSAAITMSDNTAANLLLTTIGGPKELTAFLHNMGDHVTRLDRW
                     EPELNEAIPNDERDTTMPVAMATTLRKLLTGELLTLASRQQLIDWMEADKVAGPLLRSA
                     LPAGWFIADKSGAGERGSRGIIAALGPDGKPSRIVVIYTTGSQATMDERNRQIAEIGAS
                     LIKHW"
     primer_bind     2696..2715
                     /label=Amp-R
                     /note="Ampicillin resistance gene, reverse primer"
     promoter        complement(2934..3038)
                     /gene="bla"
                     /label=AmpR promoter
ORIGIN
        1 taaaaatagg cgtatcacga ggcagaattt cagataaaaa aaatccttag ctttcgctaa
       61 ggatgatttc tggaattcgc ggccgcttct agagactagt gggtctcaaa tgatgagtca
      121 gaatacgctg aaagttcatg atttaaatga agatgcggaa tttgatgaga acggagttga
      181 ggtttttgac gaaaaggcct tagtagaaca ggaacccagt gataacgatt tggccgaaga
      241 ggaactgtta tcgcagggag ccacacagcg tgtgttggac gcgactcagc tttaccttgg
      301 tgagattggt tattcaccac tgttaacggc cgaagaagaa gtttattttg cgcgtcgcgc
      361 actgcgtgga gatgtcgcct ctcgccgccg gatgatcgag agtaacttgc gtctggtggt
      421 aaaaattgcc cgccgttatg gcaatcgtgg tctggcgttg ctggacctta tcgaagaggg
      481 caacctgggg ctgatccgcg cggtagagaa gtttgacccg gaacgtggtt tccgcttctc
      541 aacatacgca acctggtgga ttcgccagac gattgaacgg gcgattatga accaaacccg
      601 tactattcgt ttgccgattc acatcgtaaa ggagctgaac gtttacctgc gaaccgcacg
      661 tgagttgtcc cataagctgg accatgaacc aagtgcggaa gagatcgcag agcaactgga
      721 taagccagtt gatgacgtca gccgtatgct tcgtcttaac gagcgcatta cctcggtaga
      781 caccccgctg ggtggtgatt ccgaaaaagc gttgctggac atcctggccg atgaaaaaga
      841 gaacggtccg gaagatacca cgcaagatga cgatatgaag cagagcatcg tcaaatggct
      901 gttcgagctg aacgccaaac agcgtgaagt gctggcacgt cgattcggtt tgctggggta
      961 cgaagcggca acactggaag atgtaggtcg tgaaattggc ctcacccgtg aacgtgttcg
     1021 ccagattcag gttgaaggcc tgcgccgttt gcgcgaaatc ctgcaaacgc aggggctgaa
     1081 tatcgaagcg ctgttccgcg agtaaaggta gagacctact agtagcggcc gctgcaggct
     1141 tcctcgctca ctgactcgct gcgctcggtc gttcggctgc ggcgagcggt atcagctcac
     1201 tcaaaggcgg taatacggtt atccacagaa tcaggggata acgcaggaaa gaacatgtga
     1261 gcaaaaggcc agcaaaaggc caggaaccgt aaaaaggccg cgttgctggc gtttttccac
     1321 aggctccgcc cccctgacga gcatcacaaa aatcgacgct caagtcagag gtggcgaaac
     1381 ccgacaggac tataaagata ccaggcgttt ccccctggaa gctccctcgt gcgctctcct
     1441 gttccgaccc tgccgcttac cggatacctg tccgcctttc tcccttcggg aagcgtggcg
     1501 ctttctcata gctcacgctg taggtatctc agttcggtgt aggtcgttcg ctccaagctg
     1561 ggctgtgtgc acgaaccccc cgttcagccc gaccgctgcg ccttatccgg taactatcgt
     1621 cttgagtcca acccggtaag acacgactta tcgccactgg cagcagccac tggtaacagg
     1681 attagcagag cgaggtatgt aggcggtgct acagagttct tgaagtggtg gcctaactac
     1741 ggctacacta gaagaacagt atttggtatc tgcgctctgc tgaagccagt taccttcgga
     1801 aaaagagttg gtagctcttg atccggcaaa caaaccaccg ctggtagcgg tggttttttt
     1861 gtttgcaagc agcagattac gcgcagaaaa aaaggatctc aagaagatcc tttgatcttt
     1921 tctacggggt ctgacgctca gtggaacgaa aactcacgtt aagggatttt ggtcatgaga
     1981 ttatcaaaaa ggatcttcac ctagatcctt ttaaattaaa aatgaagttt taaatcaatc
     2041 taaagtatat atgagtaaac ttggtctgac agttaccaat gcttaatcag tgaggcacct
     2101 atctcagcga tctgtctatt tcgttcatcc atagttgcct gactccccgt cgtgtagata
     2161 actacgatac gggagggctt accatctggc cccagtgctg caatgatacc gcgcgaccca
     2221 cgctcaccgg ctccagattt atcagcaata aaccagccag ccggaagggc cgagcgcaga
     2281 agtggtcctg caactttatc cgcctccatc cagtctatta attgttgccg ggaagctaga
     2341 gtaagtagtt cgccagttaa tagtttgcgc aacgttgttg ccattgctac aggcatcgtg
     2401 gtgtcacgct cgtcgtttgg tatggcttca ttcagctccg gttcccaacg atcaaggcga
     2461 gttacatgat cccccatgtt gtgcaaaaaa gcggttagct ccttcggtcc tccgatcgtt
     2521 gtcagaagta agttggccgc agtgttatca ctcatggtta tggcagcact gcataattct
     2581 cttactgtca tgccatccgt aagatgcttt tctgtgactg gtgagtactc aaccaagtca
     2641 ttctgagaat agtgtatgcg gcgaccgagt tgctcttgcc cggcgtcaat acgggataat
     2701 accgcgccac atagcagaac tttaaaagtg ctcatcattg gaaaacgttc ttcggggcga
     2761 aaactctcaa ggatcttacc gctgttgaga tccagttcga tgtaacccac tcgtgcaccc
     2821 aactgatctt cagcatcttt tactttcacc agcgtttctg ggtgagcaaa aacaggaagg
     2881 caaaatgccg caaaaaaggg aataagggcg acacggaaat gttgaatact catactcttc
     2941 ctttttcaat attattgaag catttatcag ggttattgtc tcatgagcgg atacatattt
     3001 gaatgtattt agaaaaataa acaaataggg gttccgcgca catttccccg aaaagtgcca
     3061 cctgacgtct aagaaaccat tattatcatg acattaacct a
//
