>Addgene plasmid #120971 | C38m | depositor partial sequence | sequence record 229996 | insert sequence
AATGATGAGTCAGAATACGCTGAAAGTTCATGATTTAAATGAAGATGCGGAATTTGATGAGAACGGAGTT
GAGGTTTTTGACGAAAAGGCCTTAGTAGAACAGGAACCCAGTGATAACGATTTGGCCGAAGAGGAACTGT
TATCGCAGGGAGCCACACAGCGTGTGTTGGACGCGACTCAGCTTTACCTTGGTGAGATTGGTTATTCACC
ACTGTTAACGGCCGAAGAAGAAGTTTATTTTGCGCGTCGCGCACTGCGTGGAGATGTCGCCTCTCGCCGC
CGGATGATCGAGAGTAACTTGCGTCTGGTGGTAAAAATTGCCCGCCGTTATGGCAATCGTGGTCTGGCGT
TGCTGGACCTTATCGAAGAGGGCAACCTGGGGCTGATCCGCGCGGTAGAGAAGTTTGACCCGGAACGTGG
TTTCCGCTTCTCAACATACGCAACCTGGTGGATTCGCCAGACGATTGAACGGGCGATTATGAACCAAACC
CGTACTATTCGTTTGCCGATTCACATCGTAAAGGAGCTGAACGTTTACCTGCGAACCGCACGTGAGTTGT
CCCATAAGCTGGACCATGAACCAAGTGCGGAAGAGATCGCAGAGCAACTGGATAAGCCAGTTGATGACGT
CAGCCGTATGCTTCGTCTTAACGAGCGCATTACCTCGGTAGACACCCCGCTGGGTGGTGATTCCGAAAAA
GCGTTGCTGGACATCCTGGCCGATGAAAAAGAGAACGGTCCGGAAGATACCACGCAAGATGACGATATGA
AGCAGAGCATCGTCAAATGGCTGTTCGAGCTGAACGCCAAACAGCGTGAAGTGCTGGCACGTCGATTCGG
TTTGCTGGGGTACGAAGCGGCAACACTGGAAGATGTAGGTCGTGAAATTGGCCTCACCCGTGAACGTGTT
CGCCAGATTCAGGTTGAAGGCCTGCGCCGTTTGCGCGAAATCCTGCAAACGCAGGGGCTGAATATCGAAG
CGCTGTTCCGCGAGTAAAGGT
